Addgene plasmid #99508: HisGB1-Hif1a(776-826)_FIH
Purpose: Bacterial expression of hydroxylated Hif1a TAD (776-826)
Depositing lab: Peter Wright. Depositing organization: Scripps California (The Scripps Research Institute). Publication: Overexpression of post-translationally modified peptides in Escherichia coli by co-expression with modifying enzymes. Sugase K, Landes MA, Wright PE, Martinez-Yamout M. Protein Expr Purif. 2008 Feb;57(2):108-15. Epub 2007 Nov 1. 10.1016/j.pep.2007.10.018 PubMed 18054500.
Backbone
  Vector backbone: pET22b
  Backbone manufacturer: Novagen
  Backbone size w/o insert (bp): 5493
  Total vector size (bp): 7003
  Modifications to backbone: introduced second RBS
  Vector type: Bacterial Expression
Growth in bacteria
  Bacterial resistance: Ampicillin, 100 μg/mL
  Growth temperature: 37°C
  Growth strain: DH5alpha
  Copy number: Low Copy
Gene/Insert 1
  Gene/Insert name: Hif1a (776-826) (alt name: Hif1a)
  Species: H. sapiens (human)
  Entrez Gene: HIF1A (a.k.a. HIF-1-alpha, HIF-1A, HIF-1alpha, HIF1, HIF1-ALPHA, MOP1, PASD8, bHLHe78)
  Promoter: T7
  Tag / fusion protein: His6GB1 (N terminal on backbone)
  Cloning method: Restriction Enzyme; 5′ cloning site NdeI (not destroyed); 3′ cloning site BamHI (not destroyed)
  Sequencing primers: 5′ T7; 3′ T7
Gene/Insert 2
  Gene/Insert name: FIH1 (alt name: HIF1AN)
  Species: H. sapiens (human)
  GenBank ID: NM_017902
  Entrez Gene: HIF1AN (a.k.a. FIH1)
  Cloning method: Restriction Enzyme; 5′ cloning site NcoI (not destroyed); 3′ cloning site HindIII (not destroyed)
  Sequencing primers: 5′ T7; 3′ T7
Terms and licenses: Academic/Nonprofit Terms; Industry Terms: Not Available to Industry
How to cite: HisGB1-Hif1a(776-826)_FIH was a gift from Peter Wright (Addgene plasmid # 99508 ; http://n2t.net/addgene:99508 ; RRID:Addgene_99508)
