[The description below was written by a language model from this plasmid's Addgene catalogue record and pLannotate feature annotations shown in this document.]
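Description:
HisGB1-Hif1a(776-826)_FIH is a bacterial co-expression plasmid built on the Novagen pET22b backbone and modified to carry a second ribosome binding site. This lets two human proteins be translated from a single T7-driven transcript in E. coli. It replicates from a pBR322-type ColE1 origin accompanied by the bom site and the rop gene, consistent with the catalogue's low-copy designation. Selection is by ampicillin through the bla gene, and an f1 origin is also present. A lacI cassette supplies lac repressor, which acts on the lac operator next to the T7 promoter, so expression is IPTG-inducible in hosts that provide T7 RNA polymerase.

The first cistron follows the T7 gene 10 RBS and encodes an N-terminal His6 tag fused to the GB1 domain of streptococcal protein G, a small solubility-enhancing carrier. This is followed by residues 776-826 of human HIF-1α, the C-terminal transactivation domain. The feature table annotates this whole region only as a protein G fragment and does not label the HIF1A segment separately. A second copy of the gene 10 RBS then drives translation of full-length human FIH1 (HIF1AN), the asparaginyl hydroxylase that modifies Asn803 within this domain. A vector-derived His-tag sequence is annotated shortly after the FIH coding region, but the record does not say whether it is translated as part of FIH. The T7 terminator closes the operon.

Co-expressing enzyme and substrate produces the HIF-1α peptide already hydroxylated in the cell, which suits purification through the His tag for biochemical or structural work. The sequenced record is 6,885 nt, slightly shorter than the catalogued total of 7,003 bp.
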