Features (pLannotate 1.2.2; 22 found; start..end, strand, type, name):
     26..614     +  rep_origin     ori: high-copy-number ColE1/pMB1/pBR322/pUC origin of replication
    800..939     -  misc_feature   bom: basis of mobility region from pBR322
   1041..1232    -  CDS            rop: Rop protein, which maintains plasmids at low copy number; rop
   1249..1629    +  CDS            YPB1_ECOLX: Protein predicted: Swiss-Prot protein existence level 4. From Escherichia coli.
   1701..1992    -  CDS            TcR (fragment): tetracycline efflux protein; tet; confers resistance to tetracycline
   2007..2028    -  protein_bind   CAP binding site: CAP binding activates transcription in the presence of cAMP. E. coli catabolite activator protein
   2041..3123    -  CDS            lacI: lac repressor; lacI; The lac repressor binds to the lac operator to inhibit transcription in E. coli. This inhibition can be relieved by adding lactose or isopropyl-β-D-thiogalactopyranoside (IPTG).
   3124..3201    -  promoter       lacI promoter: lacI
   3209..3488    -  CDS            TcR (fragment): tetracycline efflux protein; tet; confers resistance to tetracycline
   3510..3528    +  promoter       T7 promoter: promoter for bacteriophage T7 RNA polymerase
   3529..3553    +  protein_bind   lac operator: The lac repressor binds to the lac operator to inhibit transcription in E. coli. This inhibition can be relieved by adding lactose or isopropyl-β-D-thiogalactopyranoside (IPTG). lac repressor encoded by lacI
   3568..3590    +  RBS            RBS: efficient ribosome binding site from bacteriophage T7 gene 10 (Olins and Rangwala, 1989)
   3603..3619    +  CDS            capTEV™ (fragment): composite tag for in vivo biotinylation, TEV protease cleavage, and 6xHis tagging
   3633..3989    +  CDS            spg (fragment) (sequence partly withheld): SPG1_STRSG - Experimental evidence at protein level: Swiss-Prot protein existence level 1. Binds to the constant Fc region of IgG with high affinity. From Streptococcus sp. group G.
   4025..4047    +  RBS            RBS: efficient ribosome binding site from bacteriophage T7 gene 10 (Olins and Rangwala, 1989)
   4054..5100    +  CDS            HIF1AN: HIF1N_HUMAN - Also known as FIH1. Experimental evidence at protein level: Swiss-Prot protein existence level 1. Hydroxylates HIF-1 alpha at 'Asn-803' in the C-terminal transactivation domain (CAD). Functions as an oxygen sensor and, under normoxic conditions, the hydroxylation prevents interaction of HIF-1 with transcriptional coactivators including Cbp/p300-interacting transactivator. Involved in transcriptional repression through interaction with HIF1A, VHL and histone deacetylases. Hydroxylates specific Asn residues within ankyrin repeat domains (ARD) of NFKB1, NFKBIA, NOTCH1, ASB4, PPP1R12
   5126..5143    +  CDS            9xHis (fragment): 9xHis affinity tag
   5153..5202    +  CDS            SET1 (fragment): solubility-enhancement tag derived from T7 phage gene 10B
   5210..5257    +  terminator     T7 terminator: transcription terminator for bacteriophage T7 RNA polymerase
   5294..5722    +  rep_origin     f1 ori (sequence partly withheld): f1 bacteriophage origin of replication; arrow indicates direction of (+) strand synthesis
   5775..5879    +  promoter       AmpR promoter: bla
   5880..6740    +  CDS            AmpR: β-lactamase; bla; confers resistance to ampicillin, carbenicillin, and related antibiotics
>Addgene plasmid #99508 | HisGB1-Hif1a(776-826)_FIH | addgene full sequence | sequence record 193367 | Addgene NGS Result
CCGTAGAAAAGATCAAAGGATCTTCTTGAGATCCTTTTTTTCTGCGCGTAATCTGCTGCTTGCAAACAAA
AAAACCACCGCTACCAGCGGTGGTTTGTTTGCCGGATCAAGAGCTACCAACTCTTTTTCCGAAGGTAACT
GGCTTCAGCAGAGCGCAGATACCAAATACTGTCCTTCTAGTGTAGCCGTAGTTAGGCCACCACTTCAAGA
ACTCTGTAGCACCGCCTACATACCTCGCTCTGCTAATCCTGTTACCAGTGGCTGCTGCCAGTGGCGATAA
GTCGTGTCTTACCGGGTTGGACTCAAGACGATAGTTACCGGATAAGGCGCAGCGGTCGGGCTGAACGGGG
GGTTCGTGCACACAGCCCAGCTTGGAGCGAACGACCTACACCGAACTGAGATACCTACAGCGTGAGCTAT
GAGAAAGCGCCACGCTTCCCGAAGGGAGAAAGGCGGACAGGTATCCGGTAAGCGGCAGGGTCGGAACAGG
AGAGCGCACGAGGGAGCTTCCAGGGGGAAACGCCTGGTATCTTTATAGTCCTGTCGGGTTTCGCCACCTC
TGACTTGAGCGTCGATTTTTGTGATGCTCGTCAGGGGGGCGGAGCCTATGGAAAAACGCCAGCAACGCGG
CCTTTTTACGGTTCCTGGCCTTTTGCTGGCCTTTTGCTCACATGTTCTTTCCTGCGTTATCCCCTGATTC
TGTGGATAACCGTATTACCGCCTTTGAGTGAGCTGATACCGCTCGCCGCAGCCGAACGACCGAGCGCAGC
GAGTCAGTGAGCGAGGAAGCGGAAGAGCGCCTGATGCGGTATTTTCTCCTTACGCATCTGTGCGGTATTT
CACACCGCAATGGTGCACTCTCAGTACAATCTGCTCTGATGCCGCATAGTTAAGCCAGTATACACTCCGC
TATCGCTACGTGACTGGGTCATGGCTGCGCCCCGACACCCGCCAACACCCGCTGACGCGCCCTGACGGGC
TTGTCTGCTCCCGGCATCCGCTTACAGACAAGCTGTGACCGTCTCCGGGAGCTGCATGTGTCAGAGGTTT
TCACCGTCATCACCGAAACGCGCGAGGCAGCTGCGGTAAAGCTCATCAGCGTGGTCGTGAAGCGATTCAC
AGATGTCTGCCTGTTCATCCGCGTCCAGCTCGTTGAGTTTCTCCAGAAGCGTTAATGTCTGGCTTCTGAT
AAAGCGGGCCATGTTAAGGGCGGTTTTTTCCTGTTTGGTCACTGATGCCTCCGTGTAAGGGGGATTTCTG
TTCATGGGGGTAATGATACCGATGAAACGAGAGAGGATGCTCACGATACGGGTTACTGATGATGAACATG
CCCGGTTACTGGAACGTTGTGAGGGTAAACAACTGGCGGTATGGATGCGGCGGGACCAGAGAAAAATCAC
TCAGGGTCAATGCCAGCGCTTCGTTAATACAGATGTAGGTGTTCCACAGGGTAGCCAGCAGCATCCTGCG
ATGCAGATCCGGAACATAATGGTGCAGGGCGCTGACTTCCGCGTTTCCAGACTTTACGAAACACGGAAAC
CGAAGACCATTCATGTTGTTGCTCAGGTCGCAGACGTTTTGCAGCAGCAGTCGCTTCACGTTCGCTCGCG
TATCGGTGATTCATTCTGCTAACCAGTAAGGCAACCCCGCCAGCCTAGCCGGGTCCTCAACGACAGGAGC
ACGATCATGCGCACCCGTGGGGCCGCCATGCCGGCGATAATGGCCTGCTTCTCGCCGAAACGTTTGGTGG
CGGGACCAGTGACGAAGGCTTGAGCGAGGGCGTGCAAGATTCCGAATACCGCAAGCGACAGGCCGATCAT
CGTCGCGCTCCAGCGAAAGCGGTCCTCGCCGAAAATGACCCAGAGCGCTGCCGGCACCTGTCCTACGAGT
TGCATGATAAAGAAGACAGTCATAAGTGCGGCGACGATAGTCATGCCCCGCGCCCACCGGAAGGAGCTGA
CTGGGTTGAAGGCTCTCAAGGGCATCGGTCGAGATCCCGGTGCCTAATGAGTGAGCTAACTTACATTAAT
TGCGTTGCGCTCACTGCCCGCTTTCCAGTCGGGAAACCTGTCGTGCCAGCTGCATTAATGAATCGGCCAA
CGCGCGGGGAGAGGCGGTTTGCGTATTGGGCGCCAGGGTGGTTTTTCTTTTCACCAGTGAGACGGGCAAC
AGCTGATTGCCCTTCACCGCCTGGCCCTGAGAGAGTTGCAGCAAGCGGTCCACGCTGGTTTGCCCCAGCA
GGCGAAAATCCTGTTTGATGGTGGTTAACGGCGGGATATAACATGAGCTGTCTTCGGTATCGTCGTATCC
CACTACCGAGATATCCGCACCAACGCGCAGCCCGGACTCGGTAATGGCGCGCATTGCGCCCAGCGCCATC
TGATCGTTGGCAACCAGCATCGCAGTGGGAACGATGCCCTCATTCAGCATTTGCATGGTTTGTTGAAAAC
CGGACATGGCACTCCAGTCGCCTTCCCGTTCCGCTATCGGCTGAATTTGATTGCGAGTGAGATATTTATG
CCAGCCAGCCAGACGCAGACGCGCCGAGACAGAACTTAATGGGCCCGCTAACAGCGCGATTTGCTGGTGA
CCCAATGCGACCAGATGCTCCACGCCCAGTCGCGTACCGTCTTCATGGGAGAAAATAATACTGTTGATGG
GTGTCTGGTCAGAGACATCAAGAAATAACGCCGGAACATTAGTGCAGGCAGCTTCCACAGCAATGGCATC
CTGGTCATCCAGCGGATAGTTAATGATCAGCCCACTGACGCGTTGCGCGAGAAGATTGTGCACCGCCGCT
TTACAGGCTTCGACGCCGCTTCGTTCTACCATCGACACCACCACGCTGGCACCCAGTTGATCGGCGCGAG
ATTTAATCGCCGCGACAATTTGCGACGGCGCGTGCAGGGCCAGACTGGAGGTGGCAACGCCAATCAGCAA
CGACTGTTTGCCCGCCAGTTGTTGTGCCACGCGGTTGGGAATGTAATTCAGCTCCGCCATCGCCGCTTCC
ACTTTTTCCCGCGTTTTCGCAGAAACGTGGCTGGCCTGGTTCACCACGCGGGAAACGGTCTGATAAGAGA
CACCGGCATACTCTGCGACATCGTATAACGTTACTGGTTTCACATTCACCACCCTGAATTGACTCTCTTC
CGGGCGCTATCATGCCATACCGCGAAAGGTTTTGCGCCATTCGATGGTGTCCGGGATCTCGACGCTCTCC
CTTATGCGACTCCTGCATTAGGAAGCAGCCCAGTAGTAGGTTGAGGCCGTTGAGCACCGCCGCCGCAAGG
AATGGTGCATGCAAGGAGATGGCGCCCAACAGTCCCCCGGCCACGGGGCCTGCCACCATACCCACGCCGA
AACAAGCGCTCATGAGCCCGAAGTGGCGAGCCCGATCTTCCCCATCGGTGATGTCGGCGATATAGGCGCC
AGCAACCGCACCTGTGGCGCCGGTGATGCCGGCCACGATGCGTCCGGCGTAGAGGATCGAGATCTCGATC
CCGCGAAATTAATACGACTCACTATAGGGGAATTGTGAGCGGATAACAATTCCCCTCTAGAAATAATTTT
GTTTAACTTTAAGAAGGAGATATACCATGGGCCATCATCATCATCATCACAGCAGCGGC
[168 nt withheld, positions 3630-3797]
GAATTCAGCAGCGGCAGCAGCGGCCTGGTTCCGCGTGGTTCCCATATGTCTGATTTAGCATGTAGACTGC
TGGGGCAATCAATGGATGAAAGTGGATTACCACAGCTGACCAGTTATGATTGTGAAGTTAATGCTCCTAT
ACAAGGCAGCAGAAACCTACTGCAGGGTGAAGAATTACTCAGAGCTTTGGATCAAGTTAACTGATAGGGA
TCCCCTCTAGAAATAATTTTGTTTAACTTTAAGAAGGAGATATACCATGGCGGCGACAGCGGCGGAGGCT
GTGGCCTCTGGCTCTGGAGAGCCCCGGGAGGAGGCTGGAGCCCTCGGCCCCGCCTGGGATGAATCCCAGT
TGCGCAGTTATAGCTTCCCGACTAGGCCCATTCCGCGTCTGAGTCAGAGCGACCCCCGGGCAGAGGAGCT
TATTGAGAATGAGGAGCCTGTGGTGCTGACCGACACAAATCTTGTGTATCCTGCCCTGAAATGGGACCTT
GAATACCTGCAAGAGAATATTGGCAATGGAGACTTCTCTGTGTACAGTGCCAGCACCCACAAGTTCTTGT
ACTATGATGAGAAGAAGATGGCCAATTTCCAGAACTTTAAGCCGAGGTCCAACAGGGAAGAAATGAAATT
TCATGAGTTCGTTGAGAAACTGCAGGATATACAGCAGCGAGGAGGGGAAGAGAGGTTGTATCTGCAGCAA
ACGCTCAATGACACTGTGGGCAGGAAGATTGTCATGGACTTCTTAGGTTTTAACTGGAACTGGATTAATA
AGCAACAGGGAAAGCGTGGCTGGGGGCAGCTTACCTCTAACCTGCTGCTCATTGGCATGGAAGGAAATGT
GACACCTGCTCACTATGATGAGCAGCAGAACTTTTTTGCTCAGATAAAAGGTTACAAACGATGCATCTTA
TTCCCTCCGGATCAGTTCGAGTGCCTCTACCCATACCCTGTTCATCACCCATGTGACAGACAGAGCCAGG
TGGACTTTGACAATCCCGACTACGAGAGGTTCCCTAATTTCCAAAATGTGGTTGGTTACGAAACAGTGGT
TGGCCCTGGTGATGTTCTTTACATCCCAATGTACTGGTGGCATCACATAGAGTCATTACTAAATGGGGGG
ATTACCATCACTGTGAACTTCTGGTATAAGGGGGCTCCCACCCCTAAGAGAATTGAATATCCTCTCAAAG
CTCATCAGAAAGTGGCCATAATGAGAAACATTGAGAAGATGCTTGGAGAGGCCTTGGGGAACCCACAAGA
GGTGGGGCCCTTGTTGAACACAATGATCAAGGGCCGATACAACTAGTAAGCTTGCGGCCGCACTCGAGCA
CCACCACCACCACCACTGAGATCCGGCTGCTAACAAAGCCCGAAAGGAAGCTGAGTTGGCTGCTGCCACC
GCTGAGCAATAACTAGCATAACCCCTTGGGGCCTCTAAACGGGTCTTGAGGGGTTTTTTGCTGAAAGGAG
GAACTATATCCGGATTGGCGAATGGG
[124 nt withheld, positions 5294-5417]
C
[91 nt withheld, positions 5419-5509]
A
[49 nt withheld, positions 5511-5559]
CCTTTGACGTTGGAGTCCACGTTCTTT
[37 nt withheld, positions 5587-5623]
ACCCTATCTCGGTCTATTCTTTTGATTTATAAGGGATTTTGCCGATTTCGGCCTATTGGTTAAAAAATGA
GCTGATTTAACAAAAATTTAACGCGAATTTTAACAAAATATTAACGCTTACAATTTAGGTGGCACTTTTC
GGGGAAATGTGCGCGGAACCCCTATTTGTTTATTTTTCTAAATACATTCAAATATGTATCCGCTCATGAG
ACAATAACCCTGATAAATGCTTCAATAATATTGAAAAAGGAAGAGTATGAGTATTCAACATTTCCGTGTC
GCCCTTATTCCCTTTTTTGCGGCATTTTGCCTTCCTGTTTTTGCTCACCCAGAAACGCTGGTGAAAGTAA
AAGATGCTGAAGATCAGTTGGGTGCACGAGTGGGTTACATCGAACTGGATCTCAACAGCGGTAAGATCCT
TGAGAGTTTTCGCCCCGAAGAACGTTTTCCAATGATGAGCACTTTTAAAGTTCTGCTATGTGGCGCGGTA
TTATCCCGTATTGACGCCGGGCAAGAGCAACTCGGTCGCCGCATACACTATTCTCAGAATGACTTGGTTG
AGTACTCACCAGTCACAGAAAAGCATCTTACGGATGGCATGACAGTAAGAGAATTATGCAGTGCTGCCAT
AACCATGAGTGATAACACTGCGGCCAACTTACTTCTGACAACGATCGGAGGACCGAAGGAGCTAACCGCT
TTTTTGCACAACATGGGGGATCATGTAACTCGCCTTGATCGTTGGGAACCGGAGCTGAATGAAGCCATAC
CAAACGACGAGCGTGACACCACGATGCCTGCAGCAATGGCAACAACGTTGCGCAAACTATTAACTGGCGA
ACTACTTACTCTAGCTTCCCGGCAACAATTAATAGACTGGATGGAGGCGGATAAAGTTGCAGGACCACTT
CTGCGCTCGGCCCTTCCGGCTGGCTGGTTTATTGCTGATAAATCTGGAGCCGGTGAGCGTGGGTCTCGCG
GTATCATTGCAGCACTGGGGCCAGATGGTAAGCCCTCCCGTATCGTAGTTATCTACACGACGGGGAGTCA
GGCAACTATGGATGAACGAAATAGACAGATCGCTGAGATAGGTGCCTCACTGATTAAGCATTGGTAACTG
TCAGACCAAGTTTACTCATATATACTTTAGATTGATTTAAAACTTCATTTTTAATTTAAAAGGATCTAGG
TGAAGATCCTTTTTGATAATCTCATGACCAAAATCCCTTAACGTGAGTTTTCGTTCCACTGAGCGTCAGA
CC
