>Addgene plasmid #99508 | HisGB1-Hif1a(776-826)_FIH | depositor partial sequence | sequence record 182158 | T7 promoter and terminator primers
CCTCTAGAATAATTTTGTTTAACTTTAAGAAGGAGATATACCATGGGCCATCATCATCATCATCACAGCA
GCGGC
[168 nt withheld, positions 76-243]
GAATTCAGCAGCGGCAGCAGCGGCCTGGTTCCGCGTGGTTCCCATATGTCTGATTTAGCATGTAGACTGC
TGGGGCAATCAATGGATGAAAGTGGATTACCACAGCTGACCAGTTATGATTGTGAAGTTAATGCTCCTAT
ACAAGGCAGCAGAAACCTACTGCAGGGTGAAGAATTACTCAGAGCTTTGGATCAAGTTAACTGATAGGGA
TCCCCTCTAGAAATAATTTTGTTTAACTTTAAGAAGGAGATATACCATGGCGGCGACAGCGGCGGAGGCT
GTGGCCTCTGGCTCTGGAGAGCCCCGGGAGGAGGCTGGAGCCCTCGGCCCCGCCTGGGATGAATCCCAGT
TGCGCAGTTATAGCTTCCCGACTAGGCCCATTCCGCGTCTGAGTCAGAGCGACCCCCGGGCAGAGGAGCT
TATTGAGAATGAGGAGCCTGTGGTGCTGACCGACACAAATCTTGTGTATCCTGCCCTGAAATGGGACCTT
GAATACCTGCAAGAGAATATTGGCAATGGAGACTTCTCTGTGTACAGTGCCAGCACCCACAAGTTCTTGT
ACTATGATGAGAAGAAGATGGCCAATTTCCAGAACTTTAAGCCGAGGTCCAACAGGGAAGAAATGAAATT
TCATGAGTTCGTTGAGAAACTGCAGGATATACAGCAGCGAGGAGGGGAAGAGAGGTTGTATCTGCAGCAA
ACGCTCAATGACACTGTGGGCAGGAAGATTGTCATGGACTTCTTAGGTTTTAACTGGAACTGGATTAATA
AGCAACAGGGAAAGCGTGGCTGGGGGCAGCTTACCTCTAACCTGCTGCTCATTGGCATGGAAGGAAATGT
GACACCTGCTCACTATGATGAGCAGCAGAACTTTTTTGCTCAGATAAAAGGTTACAAACGATGCATCTTA
TTCCCTCCGGATCAGTTCGAGTGCCTCTACCCATACCCTGTTCATCACCCATGTGACAGACAGAGCCAGG
TGGACTTTGACAATCCCGACTACGAGAGGTTCCCTAATTTCCAAAATGTGGTTGGTTACGAAACAGTGGT
TGGCCCTGGTGATGTTCTTTACATCCCAATGTACTGGTGGCATCACATAGAGTCATTACTAAATGGGGGG
ATTACCATCACTGTGAACTTCTGGTATAAGGGGGCTCCCACCCCTAAGAGAATTGAATATCCTCTCAAAG
CTCATCAGAAAGTGGCCATAATGAGAAACATTGAGAAGATGCTTGGAGAGGCCTTGGGGAACCCACAAGA
GGTGGGGCCCTTGTTGAACACAATGATCAAGGGCCGATACAACTAGTAAGCTTGCGGCCGCACTCGAGCA
CCACCACCACCACCACTGAGATCCGGCTGCTAACAAAGCCCGAAAGAAGCGAGT
